LOCUS       Exported 7242 bp ds-DNA circular SYN 13-MAY-2021
DEFINITION  P. aeruginosa PA14 CRISPR2 locus, with 1bp addition downstream of
            IHFprox site.
ACCESSION   .
VERSION     .
KEYWORDS    pCRISPR2_+1D
SOURCE      synthetic DNA construct
  ORGANISM  synthetic DNA construct
REFERENCE   1 (bases 1 to 7242)
  TITLE     Phasing paper plasmids
  JOURNAL   Unpublished
REFERENCE   2 (bases 1 to 7242)
  AUTHORS   .
  TITLE     Direct Submission
  JOURNAL   Exported May 13, 2021 from SnapGene Server 1.1.58
            http://www.snapgene.com
FEATURES             Location/Qualifiers
     source          1..7242
                     /organism="synthetic DNA construct"
                     /mol_type="other DNA"
     RBS             1874..1896
                     /note="efficient ribosome binding site from bacteriophage
                     T7 gene 10 (Olins and Rangwala, 1989)"
     promoter        complement(1923..2207)
                     /gene="araBAD"
                     /label=araBAD promoter
                     /note="promoter of the L-arabinose operon of E. coli; the
                     araC regulatory gene is transcribed in the opposite
                     direction (Guzman et al., 1995)"
     primer_bind     complement(1981..2000)
                     /label=pBAD Forward
                     /note="For vectors with E. coli araBAD promoter, forward
                     primer"
     CDS             2234..3112
                     /codon_start=1
                     /gene="araC"
                     /product="L-arabinose regulatory protein"
                     /label=araC
                     /translation="MAEAQNDPLLPGYSFNAHLVAGLTPIEANGYLDFFIDRPLGMKGY
                     ILNLTIRGQGVVKNQGREFVCRPGDILLFPPGEIHHYGRHPEAREWYHQWVYFRPRAYW
                     HEWLNWPSIFANTGFFRPDEAHQPHFSDLFGQIINAGQGEGRYSELLAINLLEQLLLRR
                     MEAINESLHPPMDNRVREACQYISDHLADSNFDIASVAQHVCLSPSRLSHLFRQQLGIS
                     VLSWREDQRISQAKLLLSTTRMPIATVGRNVGFDDQLYFSRVFKKCTGASPSEFRAGCE
                     EKVNDVAVKLS"
     oriT            3269..3377
                     /note="incP origin of transfer"
     rep_origin      complement(3447..4035)
                     /direction=LEFT
                     /label=ori
                     /note="high-copy-number ColE1/pMB1/pBR322/pUC origin of
                     replication"
     primer_bind     complement(3527..3546)
                     /label=pBR322ori-F
                     /note="pBR322 origin, forward primer"
     promoter        complement(5539..5567)
                     /gene="intI1 (promoter lies within the coding sequence)"
                     /label=Pc promoter
                     /note="class 1 integron promoter"
     rep_origin      5608..5959
                     /label=pRO1600 oriV
                     /note="broad-host-range origin of replication from
                     Pseudomonas aeruginosa plasmid pRO1600; requires the
                     pRO1600 Rep protein for replication (West et al., 1994)"
     CDS             5973..6806
                     /codon_start=1
                     /product="replication protein for the broad-host-range
                     plasmid pRO1600 from Pseudomonas aeruginosa "
                     /label=pRO1600 Rep
                     /translation="MASPPMVYKSNALVEAAYRLSVQEQRIVLACISQVKRSEPVTDEV
                     MYSVTAEDIATMAGVPIESSYNQLKEAALRLKRREVRLTQEPNGKGKRPSVMITGWVQT
                     IIYREGEGRVELRFTKDMLPYLTELTKQFTKYALADVAKMDSTHAIRLYELLMQWDSIG
                     QREIEIDQLRKWFQLEGRYPSIKDFKLRVLDPAVTQINEHSPLQVEWAQRKTGRKVTHL
                     LFSFGPKKPAKAVGKAPAKRKAGKISDAEIAKQARPGETWEAARARLTQMPLDLA"
     primer_bind     6952..6974
                     /label=M13/pUC Forward
                     /note="In lacZ gene"
     primer_bind     6966..6983
                     /label=M13 Forward
                     /note="In lacZ gene. Also called M13-F20 or M13 (-21)
                     Forward"
     primer_bind     6967..6983
                     /label=M13 fwd
                     /note="common sequencing primer, one of multiple similar
                     variants"
ORIGIN
        1 gggtggttct gcctagacgg cagcgaaccc ggcggctgtt gtggccgagg tgggttcgag
       61 tttcttagct gcctacacgg cagtgaactt gacgaacgcc gtccagaagt caccacccgg
      121 ctttcttagc tgcctacacg gcagtgaaca ccgcgctcga ctactacaac gtccggctga
      181 ttttcttagc tgcctacacg gcagtgaact agctccgaaa acctaccggc ggctgttgtg
      241 gccgaggtgg gttcgagttt cttagctgcc tacacggcag tgaactggat tcatgtatca
      301 ggcatcgtac tcggcaattt cttagctgcc tacacggcag tgaaccaggt agacgcggac
      361 atcaagcccg ccgtgaattt cttagctgcc tacacggcag tgaacgagag ccgcagggag
      421 cggggccgca aactcctttt cttagctgcc tacacggcag tgaactggag gcgaccgaac
      481 ccgggctgtt cgaggatttt cttagctgcc tacacggcag tgaacaaccg cgcgcaacag
      541 ctgtgcatcg tcaccttttt cttagctgcc tacacggcag tgaaccgtct cgatgctgcc
      601 gtcgatgagc gtcttgtttt cttagctgcc tacacggcag tgaacttatc aagcggctgt
      661 gctgggcctg tttcgttttt cttagctgcc tacacggcag tgaacgcctt cggtggtgat
      721 ctttccgttg tttgcctttt cttagctgcc tacacggcag tgaacaatcg tgctcgagat
      781 accagccatc cgcgcacttt cttagctgcc tacacggcag tgaacaacag aaccgcgcac
      841 ctcgatcagc ctcgcatttt cttagctgcc tacacggcag tgaacgtaaa tccagcgcct
      901 gggctgcgca ttgtccattt cttagctgcc tacacggcag tgaaccacgc agccaggctc
      961 gaacatcggc ccggcttttt cttagctgcc tacacggcag tgaactacta cgacgacgct
     1021 ttgcaggctg atattcattt cttagctgcc tacacggcag tgaacacgac gcgaccagaa
     1081 tcgcgatttg cacccacttt cttagctgcc tacacggcag tgaacgcgct gacgccgcat
     1141 tcggcgatct gcttcgtttt cttagctgcc tacacggcag tgaaccgggc gcttgcgccg
     1201 gatcggcgaa ttggatgttt cttagctgcc tacacggcag tgaacccggg ctggatggac
     1261 tcgaagggcg ccaggctttt cttagctgcc tacacggcag tgaacgacca gatcctgccg
     1321 cagtactggc aggaccgttt cttagctgcc tacacggcag tgaacgtcgc agccactgtg
     1381 tcggccaaaa ccaggtcttt cttagctgcc tacacggcag tgaacttgac gaacgccgtc
     1441 cagaagtcac cacccggctt tcttagctgc ctacacggca gtgaacaccg cgctcgacta
     1501 ctacaacgtc cggctgattt tcttagctgc ctacacggca gtgaactagc tccgaaaacc
     1561 tactaaccat ttgaaggaaa aagaaatacc gagtttttcc cgccagaaac cctctttttt
     1621 cgaggtctcg taacttgctg atttataagg gcgtaagaaa tcgtccgaaa aaagggtcgg
     1681 aagcttcggg caattggcgg ccgtttcgcg aggaccggga cggcgatcaa ccgtgccgtt
     1741 cgggcgcgaa aggtcttttg atgggcgatg ccgcaaagcc cccggccagg ccgggggcgt
     1801 cgcgccaggg agcggcgcta caggctcggg tggcccgcct cgatttcgga caaggcatcc
     1861 atgggtatgt atatctcctt cttaaagtta aacaaaatta tttctagccc aaaaaaacgg
     1921 gtatggagaa acagtagaga gttgcgataa aaagcgtcag gtaggatccg ctaatcttat
     1981 ggataaaaat gctatggcat agcaaagtgt gacgccgtgc aaataatcaa tgtggacttt
     2041 tctgccgtga ttatagacac ttttgttacg cgtttttgtc atggctttgg tcccgctttg
     2101 ttacagaatg cttttaataa gcggggttac cggtttggtt agcgagaaga gccagtaaaa
     2161 gacgcagtga cggcaatgtc tgatgcaata tggacaattg gtttcttctc tgaatggcgg
     2221 gagtatgaaa agtatggctg aagcgcaaaa tgatcccctg ctgccgggat actcgtttaa
     2281 tgcccatctg gtggcgggtt taacgccgat tgaggccaac ggttatctcg atttttttat
     2341 cgaccgaccg ctgggaatga aaggttatat tctcaatctc accattcgcg gtcagggggt
     2401 ggtgaaaaat cagggacgag aatttgtttg ccgaccgggt gatattttgc tgttcccgcc
     2461 aggagagatt catcactacg gtcgtcatcc ggaggctcgc gaatggtatc accagtgggt
     2521 ttactttcgt ccgcgcgcct actggcatga atggcttaac tggccgtcaa tatttgccaa
     2581 tacggggttc tttcgcccgg atgaagcgca ccagccgcat ttcagcgacc tgtttgggca
     2641 aatcattaac gccgggcaag gggaagggcg ctattcggag ctgctggcga taaatctgct
     2701 tgagcaattg ttactgcggc gcatggaagc gattaacgag tcgctccatc caccgatgga
     2761 taatcgggta cgcgaggctt gtcagtacat cagcgatcac ctggcagaca gcaattttga
     2821 tatcgccagc gtcgcacagc atgtttgctt gtcgccgtcg cgtctgtcac atcttttccg
     2881 ccagcagtta gggattagcg tcttaagctg gcgcgaggac caacgtatca gccaggcgaa
     2941 gctgcttttg agcaccaccc ggatgcctat cgccaccgtc ggtcgcaatg ttggttttga
     3001 cgatcaactc tatttctcgc gggtatttaa aaaatgcacc ggggccagcc cgagcgagtt
     3061 ccgtgccggt tgtgaagaaa aagtgaatga tgtagccgtc aagttgtcat aatttgggga
     3121 ttccttaagg tatactttcc gctgcataac cctgcttcgg ggtcattata gcgatttttt
     3181 cggtatatcc atcctttttc gcacgatata caggattttg ccaaagggtt cgtgtagact
     3241 ttccttggtg tatccaacgg cgtcagccgg gcaggatagg tgaagtaggc ccacccgcga
     3301 gcgggtgttc cttcttcact gtcccttatt cgcacctggc ggtgctcaac gggaatcctg
     3361 ctctgcgagg ctggccgata agctagcttg tgagcaaaag gccagcaaaa ggccaggaac
     3421 cgtaaaaagg ccgcgttgct ggcgtttttc cataggctcc gcccccctga cgagcatcac
     3481 aaaaatcgac gctcaagtca gaggtggcga aacccgacag gactataaag ataccaggcg
     3541 tttccccctg gaagctccct cgtgcgctct cctgttccga ccctgccgct taccggatac
     3601 ctgtccgcct ttctcccttc gggaagcgtg gcgctttctc atagctcacg ctgtaggtat
     3661 ctcagttcgg tgtaggtcgt tcgctccaag ctgggctgtg tgcacgaacc ccccgttcag
     3721 cccgaccgct gcgccttatc cggtaactat cgtcttgagt ccaacccggt aagacacgac
     3781 ttatcgccac tggcagcagc cactggtaac aggattagca gagcgaggta tgtaggcggt
     3841 gctacagagt tcttgaagtg gtggcctaac tacggctaca ctagaagaac agtatttggt
     3901 atctgcgctc tgctgaagcc agttaccttc ggaaaaagag ttggtagctc ttgatccggc
     3961 aaacaaacca ccgctggtag cggtggtttt tttgtttgca agcagcagat tacgcgcaga
     4021 aaaaaaggat ctcaagaaga tcctttgatc ttttctacgg ggtctgacgc tcagtggaac
     4081 gaaaactcac gttaagggat tttggtcatg agattatcaa aaaggatctt cacctagatc
     4141 cttttaaatt aaaaatgaag ttttaaatca atctaaagta tatatgagta aacttggtct
     4201 gacagttacc aatgcttaat cagtgaggca cctatctcag cgatctgtct atttcgttca
     4261 tccatagttg cctgactccc cgtcgtgtag ataactacga tacgggaggg cttaccatct
     4321 ggccccagtg ctgcaatgat accgcgagac ccacgctcac cggctccaga tttatcagca
     4381 ataaaccagc cagccggaag ggccgagcgc agaagtggtc ctgcaacttt atccgcctcc
     4441 atccagtcta ttaattgttg ccgggaagct agagtaagta gttcgccagt taatagtttg
     4501 cgcaacgttg ttgccattgc tacaggcatc gtggtgtcac gctcgtcgtt tggtatggct
     4561 tcattcagct ccggttccca acgatcaagg cgagttacat gatcccccat gttgtgcaaa
     4621 aaagcggtta gctccttcgg tcctccgatc gttgtcagaa gtaagttggc cgcagtgtta
     4681 tcactcatgg ttatggcagc actgcataat tctcttactg tcatgccatc cgtaagatgc
     4741 ttttctgtga ctggtgagtc gaattggccg cggcgttgtg acaatttacc gaacaactcc
     4801 gcggccggga agccgatctc ggcttgaacg aattgttagg tggcggtact tgggtcgata
     4861 tcaaagtgca tcacttcttc ccgtatgccc aactttgtat agagagccac tgcgggatcg
     4921 tcaccgtaat ctgcttgcac gtagatcaca taagcaccaa gcgcgttggc ctcatgcttg
     4981 aggagattga tgagcgcggt ggcaatgccc tgcctccggt gctcgccgga gactgcgaga
     5041 tcatagatat agatctcact acgcggctgc tcaaacttgg gcagaacgta agccgcgaga
     5101 gcgccaacaa ccgcttcttg gtcgaaggca gcaagcgcga tgaatgtctt actacggagc
     5161 aagttcccga ggtaatcgga gtccggctga tgttgggagt aggtggctac gtctccgaac
     5221 tcacgaccga aaagatcaag agcagcccgc atggatttga cttggtcagg gccgagccta
     5281 catgtgcgaa tgatgcccat acttgagcca cctaactttg ttttagggcg actgccctgc
     5341 tgcgtaacat cgttgctgct ccataacatc aaacatcgac ccacggcgta acgcgcttgc
     5401 tgcttggatg cccgaggcat agactgtaca aaaaaacagt cataacaagc catgaaaacc
     5461 gccactgcgc cgttaccacc gctgcgttcg gtcaaggttc tggaccagtt gcgtgagcgc
     5521 atacgctact tgcattacag tttacgaacc gaacaggctt atgtcaattc gcgccgctgg
     5581 tgccgctggt tggacgccaa gggtgaatcc gcctcgatac cctgattact cgcttcctgc
     5641 gccctctcag gcggcgatag gggactggta aaacggggat tgcccagacg cctcccccgc
     5701 cccttcaggg gcacaaatgc ggccccaacg gggccacgta gtggtgcgtt ttttgcgttt
     5761 ccaccctttt cttccttttc ccttttaaac cttttaggac gtctacaggc cacgtaatcc
     5821 gtggcctgta gagtttaaaa agggacggat ttgttgccat taagggacgg atttgttgtt
     5881 aagaagggac ggatttgttg ttgtaaaggg acggatttgt tgtattgtgg gacgcagata
     5941 cagtgtcccc ttatacacaa ggaatgtcga acgtggcctc acccccaatg gtttacaaaa
     6001 gcaatgccct ggtcgaggcc gcgtatcgcc tcagtgttca ggaacagcgg atcgttctgg
     6061 cctgtattag ccaggtgaag aggagcgagc ctgtcaccga tgaagtgatg tattcagtga
     6121 cggcggagga catagcgacg atggcgggtg tccctatcga atcttcctac aaccagctca
     6181 aagaagcggc cctgcgcctg aaacggcggg aagtccggtt aacccaagag cccaatggca
     6241 aggggaaaag accgagtgtg atgattaccg gctgggtgca aacaatcatc taccgggagg
     6301 gtgagggccg tgtagaactc aggttcacca aagacatgct gccgtacctg acggaactca
     6361 ccaaacagtt caccaaatac gccttggctg acgtggccaa gatggacagc acccacgcga
     6421 tcaggcttta cgagctgctc atgcaatggg acagcatcgg ccagcgcgaa atagaaattg
     6481 accagctgcg aaagtggttt caactggaag gccggtatcc ctcgatcaag gacttcaagt
     6541 tgcgagtgct tgatccagcc gtgacgcaga tcaacgagca cagcccgcta caggtggagt
     6601 gggcgcagcg aaagaccggg cgcaaggtca cacatctgtt gttcagtttt ggaccgaaga
     6661 agcccgccaa ggcggtgggt aaggccccag cgaagcgcaa ggccgggaag atttcagatg
     6721 ctgagatcgc gaaacaggct cgccctggtg agacatggga agcggcccgc gctcgactaa
     6781 cccagatgcc gctggatctg gcctagaggc cgtggccacc acggcccggc ctgcctttca
     6841 ggctgcgcaa ctgttgggaa gggcgatcgg tgcgggcctc ttcgctatta cgccagctgg
     6901 cgaaaggggg atgtgctgca aggcgattaa gttgggtaac gccagggttt tcccagtcac
     6961 gacgttgtaa aacgacggcc agtgccaagc ttgcatgcga gtgaaggatc gtcttcagtt
     7021 cgctgggaga aatgtcgtcc atgttgaccg tggcctgtcc ctatcggatc tatcgaattc
     7081 tgcgccaagg caactgttta gcggatatgg ccgattgccg ctaccccgtt ttcgtctgtg
     7141 tgaggagcgt gagcttccaa gcgaggcaca ttgtcgtgga cgggcgaggc tggcgggcgg
     7201 ggtaggaact ttatattcgg atgtttggta gtgggatggg ga
//
