>Addgene plasmid #149389 | pCRISPR2_+1D | depositor full sequence | sequence record 292026 | pCRISPR2_+1D sequence 7065 bps
ACCAAAATCCCTTAACGTGAGTTTTCGTTCCACTGAGCGTCAGACCCCGTAGAAAAGATCAAAGGATCTT
CTTGAGATCCTTTTTTTCTGCGCGTAATCTGCTGCTTGCAAACAAAAAAACCACCGCTACCAGCGGTGGT
TTGTTTGCCGGATCAAGAGCTACCAACTCTTTTTCCGAAGGTAACTGGCTTCAGCAGAGCGCAGATACCA
AATACTGTCCTTCTAGTGTAGCCGTAGTTAGGCCACCACTTCAAGAACTCTGTAGCACCGCCTACATACC
TCGCTCTGCTAATCCTGTTACCAGTGGCTGCTGCCAGTGGCGATAAGTCGTGTCTTACCGGGTTGGACTC
AAGACGATAGTTACCGGATAAGGCGCAGCGGTCGGGCTGAACGGGGGGTTCGTGCACACAGCCCAGCTTG
GAGCGAACGACCTACACCGAACTGAGATACCTACAGCGTGAGCTATGAGAAAGCGCCACGCTTCCCGAAG
GGAGAAAGGCGGACAGGTATCCGGTAAGCGGCAGGGTCGGAACAGGAGAGCGCACGAGGGAGCTTCCAGG
GGGAAACGCCTGGTATCTTTATAGTCCTGTCGGGTTTCGCCACCTCTGACTTGAGCGTCGATTTTTGTGA
TGCTCGTCAGGGGGGCGGAGCCTATGGAAAAACGCCAGCAACGCGGCCTTTTTACGGTTCCTGGCCTTTT
GCTGGCCTTTTGCTCACATAAGCTAGCTTATCGGCCAGCCTCGCAGAGCAGGATTCCCGTTGAGCACCGC
CAGGTGCGAATAAGGGACAGTGAAGAAGGAACACCCGCTCGCGGGTGGGCCTACTTCACCTATCCTGCCC
GGCTGACGCCGTTGGATACACCAAGGAAAGTCTACACGAACCCTTTGGCAAAATCCTGTATATCGTGCGA
AAAAGGATGGATATACCGAAAAAATCGCTATAATGACCCCGAAGCAGGGTTATGCAGCGGAAAGTATACC
TTAAGGAATCCCCAAATTATGACAACTTGACGGCTACATCATTCACTTTTTCTTCACAACCGGCACGGAA
CTCGCTCGGGCTGGCCCCGGTGCATTTTTTAAATACCCGCGAGAAATAGAGTTGATCGTCAAAACCAACA
TTGCGACCGACGGTGGCGATAGGCATCCGGGTGGTGCTCAAAAGCAGCTTCGCCTGGCTGATACGTTGGT
CCTCGCGCCAGCTTAAGACGCTAATCCCTAACTGCTGGCGGAAAAGATGTGACAGACGCGACGGCGACAA
GCAAACATGCTGTGCGACGCTGGCGATATCAAAATTGCTGTCTGCCAGGTGATCGCTGATGTACTGACAA
GCCTCGCGTACCCGATTATCCATCGGTGGATGGAGCGACTCGTTAATCGCTTCCATGCGCCGCAGTAACA
ATTGCTCAAGCAGATTTATCGCCAGCAGCTCCGAATAGCGCCCTTCCCCTTGCCCGGCGTTAATGATTTG
CCCAAACAGGTCGCTGAAATGCGGCTGGTGCGCTTCATCCGGGCGAAAGAACCCCGTATTGGCAAATATT
GACGGCCAGTTAAGCCATTCATGCCAGTAGGCGCGCGGACGAAAGTAAACCCACTGGTGATACCATTCGC
GAGCCTCCGGATGACGACCGTAGTGATGAATCTCTCCTGGCGGGAACAGCAAAATATCACCCGGTCGGCA
AACAAATTCTCGTCCCTGATTTTTCACCACCCCCTGACCGCGAATGGTGAGATTGAGAATATAACCTTTC
ATTCCCAGCGGTCGGTCGATAAAAAAATCGAGATAACCGTTGGCCTCAATCGGCGTTAAACCCGCCACCA
GATGGGCATTAAACGAGTATCCCGGCAGCAGGGGATCATTTTGCGCTTCAGCCATACTTTTCATACTCCC
GCCATTCAGAGAAGAAACCAATTGTCCATATTGCATCAGACATTGCCGTCACTGCGTCTTTTACTGGCTC
TTCTCGCTAACCAAACCGGTAACCCCGCTTATTAAAAGCATTCTGTAACAAAGCGGGACCAAAGCCATGA
CAAAAACGCGTAACAAAAGTGTCTATAATCACGGCAGAAAAGTCCACATTGATTATTTGCACGGCGTCAC
ACTTTGCTATGCCATAGCATTTTTATCCATAAGATTAGCGGATCCTACCTGACGCTTTTTATCGCAACTC
TCTACTGTTTCTCCATACCCGTTTTTTTGGGCTAGAAATAATTTTGTTTAACTTTAAGAAGGAGATATAC
ATACCCATGGATGCCTTGTCCGAAATCGAGGCGGGCCACCCGAGCCTGTAGCGCCGCTCCCTGGCGCGAC
GCCCCCGGCCTGGCCGGGGGCTTTGCGGCATCGCCCATCAAAAGACCTTTCGCGCCCGAACGGCACGGTT
GATCGCCGTCCCGGTCCTCGCGAAACGGCCGCCAATTGCCCGAAGCTTCCGACCCTTTTTTCGGACGATT
TCTTACGCCCTTATAAATCAGCAAGTTACGAGACCTCGAAAAAAGAGGGTTTCTGGCGGGAAAAACTCGG
TATTTCTTTTTCCTTCAAATGGTTAGTAGGTTTTCGGAGCTAGTTCACTGCCGTGTAGGCAGCTAAGAAA
ATCAGCCGGACGTTGTAGTAGTCGAGCGCGGTGTTCACTGCCGTGTAGGCAGCTAAGAAAGCCGGGTGGT
GACTTCTGGACGGCGTTCGTCAAGTTCACTGCCGTGTAGGCAGCTAAGAAAGACCTGGTTTTGGCCGACA
CAGTGGCTGCGACGTTCACTGCCGTGTAGGCAGCTAAGAAACGGTCCTGCCAGTACTGCGGCAGGATCTG
GTCGTTCACTGCCGTGTAGGCAGCTAAGAAAAGCCTGGCGCCCTTCGAGTCCATCCAGCCCGGGTTCACT
GCCGTGTAGGCAGCTAAGAAACATCCAATTCGCCGATCCGGCGCAAGCGCCCGGTTCACTGCCGTGTAGG
CAGCTAAGAAAACGAAGCAGATCGCCGAATGCGGCGTCAGCGCGTTCACTGCCGTGTAGGCAGCTAAGAA
AGTGGGTGCAAATCGCGATTCTGGTCGCGTCGTGTTCACTGCCGTGTAGGCAGCTAAGAAATGAATATCA
GCCTGCAAAGCGTCGTCGTAGTAGTTCACTGCCGTGTAGGCAGCTAAGAAAAAGCCGGGCCGATGTTCGA
GCCTGGCTGCGTGGTTCACTGCCGTGTAGGCAGCTAAGAAATGGACAATGCGCAGCCCAGGCGCTGGATT
TACGTTCACTGCCGTGTAGGCAGCTAAGAAAATGCGAGGCTGATCGAGGTGCGCGGTTCTGTTGTTCACT
GCCGTGTAGGCAGCTAAGAAAGTGCGCGGATGGCTGGTATCTCGAGCACGATTGTTCACTGCCGTGTAGG
CAGCTAAGAAAAGGCAAACAACGGAAAGATCACCACCGAAGGCGTTCACTGCCGTGTAGGCAGCTAAGAA
AAACGAAACAGGCCCAGCACAGCCGCTTGATAAGTTCACTGCCGTGTAGGCAGCTAAGAAAACAAGACGC
TCATCGACGGCAGCATCGAGACGGTTCACTGCCGTGTAGGCAGCTAAGAAAAAGGTGACGATGCACAGCT
GTTGCGCGCGGTTGTTCACTGCCGTGTAGGCAGCTAAGAAAATCCTCGAACAGCCCGGGTTCGGTCGCCT
CCAGTTCACTGCCGTGTAGGCAGCTAAGAAAAGGAGTTTGCGGCCCCGCTCCCTGCGGCTCTCGTTCACT
GCCGTGTAGGCAGCTAAGAAATTCACGGCGGGCTTGATGTCCGCGTCTACCTGGTTCACTGCCGTGTAGG
CAGCTAAGAAATTGCCGAGTACGATGCCTGATACATGAATCCAGTTCACTGCCGTGTAGGCAGCTAAGAA
ACTCGAACCCACCTCGGCCACAACAGCCGCCGGGTTCGCTGCCGTCTAGGCAGAACCACCCTCCCCATCC
CACTACCAAACATCCGAATATAAAGTTCCTACCCCGCCCGCCAGCCTCGCCCGTCCACGACAATGTGCCT
CGCTTGGAAGCTCACGCTCCTCACACAGACGAAAACGGGGTAGCGGCAATCGGCCATATCCGCTAAACAG
TTGCCTTGGCGCAGAATTCGATAGATCCGATAGGGACAGGCCACGGTCAACATGGACGACATTTCTCCCA
GCGAACTGAAGACGATCCTTCACTGCATGCAAGCTTGGCACTGGCCGTCGTTTTACAACGTCGTGACTGG
GAAAACCCTGGCGTTACCCAACTTAATCGCCTTGCAGCACATCCCCCTTTCGCCAGCTGGCGTAATAGCG
AAGAGGCCCGCACCGATCGCCCTTCCCAACAGTTGCGCAGCCTGAAAGGCAGGCCGGGCCGTGGTGGCCA
CGGCCTCTAGGCCAGATCCAGCGGCATCTGGGTTAGTCGAGCGCGGGCCGCTTCCCATGTCTCACCAGGG
CGAGCCTGTTTCGCGATCTCAGCATCTGAAATCTTCCCGGCCTTGCGCTTCGCTGGGGCCTTACCCACCG
CCTTGGCGGGCTTCTTCGGTCCAAAACTGAACAACAGATGTGTGACCTTGCGCCCGGTCTTTCGCTGCGC
CCACTCCACCTGTAGCGGGCTGTGCTCGTTGATCTGCGTCACGGCTGGATCAAGCACTCGCAACTTGAAG
TCCTTGATCGAGGGATACCGGCCTTCCAGTTGAAACCACTTTCGCAGCTGGTCAATTTCTATTTCGCGCT
GGCCGATGCTGTCCCATTGCATGAGCAGCTCGTAAAGCCTGATCGCGTGGGTGCTGTCCATCTTGGCCAC
GTCAGCCAAGGCGTATTTGGTGAACTGTTTGGTGAGTTCCGTCAGGTACGGCAGCATGTCTTTGGTGAAC
CTGAGTTCTACACGGCCCTCACCCTCCCGGTAGATGATTGTTTGCACCCAGCCGGTAATCATCACACTCG
GTCTTTTCCCCTTGCCATTGGGCTCTTGGGTTAACCGGACTTCCCGCCGTTTCAGGCGCAGGGCCGCTTC
TTTGAGCTGGTTGTAGGAAGATTCGATAGGGACACCCGCCATCGTCGCTATGTCCTCCGCCGTCACTGAA
TACATCACTTCATCGGTGACAGGCTCGCTCCTCTTCACCTGGCTAATACAGGCCAGAACGATCCGCTGTT
CCTGAACACTGAGGCGATACGCGGCCTCGACCAGGGCATTGCTTTTGTAAACCATTGGGGGTGAGGCCAC
GTTCGACATTCCTTGTGTATAAGGGGACACTGTATCTGCGTCCCACAATACAACAAATCCGTCCCTTTAC
AACAACAAATCCGTCCCTTCTTAACAACAAATCCGTCCCTTAATGGCAACAAATCCGTCCCTTTTTAAAC
TCTACAGGCCACGGATTACGTGGCCTGTAGACGTCCTAAAAGGTTTAAAAGGGAAAAGGAAGAAAAGGGT
GGAAACGCAAAAAACGCACCACTACGTGGCCCCGTTGGGGCCGCATTTGTGCCCCTGAAGGGGCGGGGGA
GGCGTCTGGGCAATCCCCGTTTTACCAGTCCCCTATCGCCGCCTGAGAGGGCGCAGGAAGCGAGTAATCA
GGGTATCGAGGCGGATTCACCCTTGGCGTCCAACCAGCGGCACCAGCGGCGCGAATTGACATAAGCCTGT
TCGGTTCGTAAACTGTAATGCAAGTAGCGTATGCGCTCACGCAACTGGTCCAGAACCTTGACCGAACGCA
GCGGTGGTAACGGCGCAGTGGCGGTTTTCATGGCTTGTTATGACTGTTTTTTTGTACAGTCTATGCCTCG
GGCATCCAAGCAGCAAGCGCGTTACGCCGTGGGTCGATGTTTGATGTTATGGAGCAGCAACGATGTTACG
CAGCAGCAACGATGTTACGCAGCAGGGCAGTCGCCCTAAAACAAAGTTAGGTGGCTCAAGTATGGGCATC
ATTCGCACATGTAGGCTCGGCCCTGACCAAGTCAAATCCATGCGGGCTGCTCTTGATCTTTTCGGTCGTG
AGTTCGGAGACGTAGCCACCTACTCCCAACATCAGCCGGACTCCGATTACCTCGGGAACTTGCTCCGTAG
TAAGACATTCATCGCGCTTGCTGCCTTCGACCAAGAAGCGGTTGTTGGCGCTCTCGCGGCTTACGTTCTG
CCCAGGTTTGAGCAGCCGCGTAGTGAGATCTATATCTATGATCTCGCAGTCTCCGGCGAGCACCGGAGGC
AGGGCATTGCCACCGCGCTCATCAATCTCCTCAAGCATGAGGCCAACGCGCTTGGTGCTTATGTGATCTA
CGTGCAAGCAGATTACGGTGACGATCCCGCAGTGGCTCTCTATACAAAGTTGGGCATACGGGAAGAAGTG
ATGCACTTTGATATCGACCCAAGTACCGCCACCTAACAATTCGTTCAAGCCGAGATCGGCTTCCCGGCCG
CGGAGTTGTTCGGTAAATTGTCACAACGCCGCGGCCAATTCGACTCACCAGTCACAGAAAAGCATCTTAC
GGATGGCATGACAGTAAGAGAATTATGCAGTGCTGCCATAACCATGAGTGATAACACTGCGGCCAACTTA
CTTCTGACAACGATCGGAGGACCGAAGGAGCTAACCGCTTTTTTGCACAACATGGGGGATCATGTAACTC
GCCTTGATCGTTGGGAACCGGAGCTGAATGAAGCCATACCAAACGACGAGCGTGACACCACGATGCCTGT
AGCAATGGCAACAACGTTGCGCAAACTATTAACTGGCGAACTACTTACTCTAGCTTCCCGGCAACAATTA
ATAGACTGGATGGAGGCGGATAAAGTTGCAGGACCACTTCTGCGCTCGGCCCTTCCGGCTGGCTGGTTTA
TTGCTGATAAATCTGGAGCCGGTGAGCGTGGGTCTCGCGGTATCATTGCAGCACTGGGGCCAGATGGTAA
GCCCTCCCGTATCGTAGTTATCTACACGACGGGGAGTCAGGCAACTATGGATGAACGAAATAGACAGATC
GCTGAGATAGGTGCCTCACTGATTAAGCATTGGTAACTGTCAGACCAAGTTTACTCATATATACTTTAGA
TTGATTTAAAACTTCATTTTTAATTTAAAAGGATCTAGGTGAAGATCCTTTTTGATAATCTCATG
Features (pLannotate 1.2.2; 33 found; start..end, strand, type, name):
     72..660     +  rep_origin     ori: high-copy-number ColE1/pMB1/pBR322/pUC origin of replication
    732..840     -  oriT           oriT: incP origin of transfer
    997..1875    -  CDS            araC: L-arabinose regulatory protein; araC
   1902..2186    +  promoter       araBAD promoter: araBAD; promoter of the L-arabinose operon of E. coli; the araC regulatory gene is transcribed in the opposite direction (Guzman et al., 1995)
   2213..2235    +  RBS            RBS: efficient ribosome binding site from bacteriophage T7 gene 10 (Olins and Rangwala, 1989)
   2562..2589    +  ncRNA          CRISPR-DR4: Accession: RF01317 - CRISPR RNA direct repeat element
   2622..2649    +  ncRNA          CRISPR-DR4: Accession: RF01317 - CRISPR RNA direct repeat element
   2683..2710    +  ncRNA          CRISPR-DR4: Accession: RF01317 - CRISPR RNA direct repeat element
   2743..2770    +  ncRNA          CRISPR-DR4: Accession: RF01317 - CRISPR RNA direct repeat element
   2803..2830    +  ncRNA          CRISPR-DR4: Accession: RF01317 - CRISPR RNA direct repeat element
   2863..2890    +  ncRNA          CRISPR-DR4: Accession: RF01317 - CRISPR RNA direct repeat element
   2923..2950    +  ncRNA          CRISPR-DR4: Accession: RF01317 - CRISPR RNA direct repeat element
   2983..3010    +  ncRNA          CRISPR-DR4: Accession: RF01317 - CRISPR RNA direct repeat element
   3043..3070    +  ncRNA          CRISPR-DR4: Accession: RF01317 - CRISPR RNA direct repeat element
   3103..3130    +  ncRNA          CRISPR-DR4: Accession: RF01317 - CRISPR RNA direct repeat element
   3163..3190    +  ncRNA          CRISPR-DR4: Accession: RF01317 - CRISPR RNA direct repeat element
   3223..3250    +  ncRNA          CRISPR-DR4: Accession: RF01317 - CRISPR RNA direct repeat element
   3283..3310    +  ncRNA          CRISPR-DR4: Accession: RF01317 - CRISPR RNA direct repeat element
   3343..3370    +  ncRNA          CRISPR-DR4: Accession: RF01317 - CRISPR RNA direct repeat element
   3403..3430    +  ncRNA          CRISPR-DR4: Accession: RF01317 - CRISPR RNA direct repeat element
   3463..3490    +  ncRNA          CRISPR-DR4: Accession: RF01317 - CRISPR RNA direct repeat element
   3523..3550    +  ncRNA          CRISPR-DR4: Accession: RF01317 - CRISPR RNA direct repeat element
   3583..3610    +  ncRNA          CRISPR-DR4: Accession: RF01317 - CRISPR RNA direct repeat element
   3643..3670    +  ncRNA          CRISPR-DR4: Accession: RF01317 - CRISPR RNA direct repeat element
   3703..3730    +  ncRNA          CRISPR-DR4: Accession: RF01317 - CRISPR RNA direct repeat element
   3763..3790    +  ncRNA          CRISPR-DR4: Accession: RF01317 - CRISPR RNA direct repeat element
   3823..3850    +  ncRNA          CRISPR-DR4: Accession: RF01317 - CRISPR RNA direct repeat element
   4169..4316    +  CDS            lacZα (fragment): LacZα fragment of β-galactosidase; lacZ fragment
   4347..5180    -  CDS            pRO1600 Rep: replication protein for the broad-host-range plasmid pRO1600 from Pseudomonas aeruginosa&nbsp
   5194..5545    +  rep_origin     pRO1600 oriV: broad-host-range origin of replication from Pseudomonas aeruginosa plasmid pRO1600; requires the pRO1600 Rep protein for replication (West et al., 1994)
   5586..5614    +  promoter       Pc promoter: intI1 (promoter lies within the coding sequence); class 1 integron promoter
   5803..6336    +  CDS            GmR: gentamycin acetyltransferase; aacC1; confers resistance to gentamycin
   6413..6965    +  CDS            bla(M) (fragment): β-lactamase lacking the signal sequence; bla(M); allows cytosolic expression of β-lactamase
