[The description below was written by a language model from this plasmid's Addgene catalogue record, the feature table of its GenBank file and pLannotate feature annotations shown in this document.]
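Description:
pCRISPR2_+1D is a bacterial plasmid built on pHERD30T, an Escherichia–Pseudomonas shuttle vector. It carries a high-copy ColE1/pUC-type origin for propagation in E. coli together with the pRO1600 oriV and its cognate Rep protein, which support replication in Pseudomonas aeruginosa. An incP oriT allows conjugative mobilisation. Selection is by gentamicin, through the aacC1 acetyltransferase gene lying downstream of a class 1 integron Pc promoter. A partial β-lactamase remnant and a lacZα fragment are also annotated but are not listed as selection markers. The backbone supplies an arabinose-regulated expression module, with araC divergently transcribed from the araBAD promoter, followed by a T7 gene 10 ribosome binding site.

The insert, cloned between NcoI and SphI downstream of pBAD, is the roughly 1.9 kb CRISPR2 locus of P. aeruginosa UCBPP-PA14, the array adjacent to the cas1 gene. The generated annotation shows it as a series of 22 regularly spaced 28-nt direct repeats, preceded by an unannotated stretch of about 300 bp that presumably includes the leader. This variant has a single base pair inserted downstream of the proximal IHF binding site (IHFprox). That change shifts the spacing, and so the helical phasing, of the sequence motifs on either side of it. It was made for a study of how motif distribution and phasing facilitate CRISPR adaptation, and the depositor describes its use in biochemical assays.

The available sequence records differ in length (7,065 and 7,242 bp, against a catalogued 7,120 bp). The depositor notes a roughly 200 bp addition contributing three extra repeat units relative to the deposited sequence, and states that it does not affect the assays. The GenBank feature table does not annotate the repeats or the gentamicin gene.
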