Addgene plasmid #149389: pCRISPR2_+1D
Purpose: P. aeruginosa PA14 CRISPR2 locus, with 1bp addition downstream of IHFprox site
Depositing lab: Blake Wiedenheft. Depositing organization: Montana State University. Publication: Distribution and phasing of sequence motifs that facilitate CRISPR adaptation. Santiago-Frangos A, Buyukyoruk M, Wiegand T, Krishna P, Wiedenheft B. Curr Biol. 2021 Aug 23;31(16):3515-3524.e6. doi: 10.1016/j.cub.2021.05.068. Epub 2021 Jun 25. PubMed 34174210.
Backbone
  Vector backbone: pHERD30T
  Backbone size w/o insert (bp): 5220
  Total vector size (bp): 7120
  Vector type: Bacterial Expression
Growth in bacteria
  Bacterial resistance: Gentamicin, 10 μg/mL
  Growth temperature: 37°C
  Growth strain: DH5alpha
  Copy number: High Copy
Gene/Insert
  Gene/Insert name: Pseudomonas aeruginosa PA14 CRISPR2 locus (alt name: P. aeruginosa PA14 CRISPR locus adjacent to the Cas1 gene)
  Species: Pseudomonas aeruginosa UCBPP-PA14
  Insert size (bp): 1900
  Mutation: 1bp inserted downstream of the IHFprox site
  Promoter: pBAD
  Cloning method: Restriction Enzyme; 5′ cloning site NcoI (unknown if destroyed); 3′ cloning site SphI (unknown if destroyed)
  Sequencing primers: 5′ pBAD_F
Terms and licenses: Academic/Nonprofit Terms; Industry Terms: Not Available to Industry
Depositor comments: Please note there is a 200bp addition that adds 3 28nt_Csyr_rpt regions compared to the deposited sequence. Depositor confirms this does not impact the use of this plasmid for the relevant biochemical assays performed in their paper.
How to cite: pCRISPR2_+1D was a gift from Blake Wiedenheft (Addgene plasmid # 149389 ; http://n2t.net/addgene:149389 ; RRID:Addgene_149389)
